>Addgene plasmid #39626 | KHBD00528 | depositor partial sequence | sequence record 50066 | KHBD00528 sequence 3450 bps
ATGAATACCAAAAACATTGAAAACAAACCCATGGATGGGACCAAATTTCTTGATATGTTGTCAAAAATAT
CATTGGAGGAAATATTACAACTTGAATTCCGTAACAATCCAACTAGCAAATGGGAAACATTGGTAACCCC
CTCATACCCGCTTCGGAAATACAATTGTAATATTTGCCGTGTTGTTCAGTTCGGCGACAAAAATTTGTTT
AGCCACCTTAGTGGTAAAAAACATATTGCCGTAATGAAACTCAAAGAGCAATTGCAAATAAGAAACAAGC
CCAGTGTAGCTCCACCCACAAAAAAGGGCCCTAACACCAATGCGAATAATAACAAAAACAGCCAATCTCC
TGCTGTTAAAAATTTGCCAATTATAAACAAAAATGTACCAAATCAAAATAATAATGCAAACACTAACGTT
GTTAAGCAGGCAGCTGGAAATGAAGTTGCAAAAACACAGCCGACGCAAAATAAAAAACCTGCAATTGGCG
TTAAAACGCAAAGCACTGCTACCCCTAAGGTAGTAAATAATCCAAACACTCAAAAAAATATTCAGAATAG
CACAACAAACATTCAAAAGAATGTGCCAGAAAACAGTCCACCCAATCAAAAGAATACATCAGTAAATAAT
ACGCCTGTTAAGAAAAACACAGGGAATAATGCACCCGTACAAACGAGTGTTCCTATTATTGGCGCAAACG
CGAAGAAAAGACCTAACCCAAACCCGGGAAATATTCAAGCCAAGAAGGCAAATGTGAATGCGGCCAACGC
AAATAACACTGCTAATAAAAAGGCTCCACAGTCTGCAATGAATACAGCGAAAACTTCACAGAATTCTGGA
GGTCCTGCTCCAAAAACTACTGTGAGCAATACTACTTCTCAGCAAGCAGTAAATGTTCAGATTGAAAAGC
AACCATTAGAGCAAACAAAGCCAACTGTTCAAATTCCCTCACAGACTCCATCAAAGCCACAGTCGACGAA
AGCTGTGCAGAATGCTAAATCGAATAACGCGGACTTGGCTCGCAGCAAAACGACTGATCCAGATATAGTC
AAAAATCCGCTTGCCACGAAAATATCTTGTGTTCCGCTAGCCAAGCTTATAAACTCTACACCAGAGCGCG
AGAAAGATCTCGTAATCATTGACGATTTGCCAAAAGAGGCTACAAAACCGCCAGAAACACCGAAAAAACC
CATTCCAGTTCAAACGTCAAACCCGAAGCCTGTTATTGCGGCCAAGAAGCCAATCAATGTTGTTGCACAA
CCTGTGCGCCCTACTATCAATAAGGTAGTTAAGCCTTCATATGTTGCACCCAAGGATTACACAACAGCTA
GACCTGGTGGCACATTTGAATCCAGGAAAGGTCATGTCATGGGTTTCGTTGGGGTAGGGTACGTTTTGAA
AATAGTTAAGACCTTGGCTGACAACAATGCCAGATATCAATGTTGCCTCTGCGAGATCACTGCTGATGAG
CAATCCATGCACAACCATTTGCTTGGCTATAACCACCGTTTAAAGTATTTTGACAAGCATTTCCCCACTG
CAATGCGTCTGTACCGTCAGTATGTGTCCCATGTTCCGGAGAGCGAGGTGTGCAAAATAATGATGCCCAT
TTTTGATAAGCTTGCACATGCCATTGAAACGCACCATGGTCGAAAAAACGCCCATCTGTGCTATGAACAT
GTCTATTCGAAAGATCGCCAGAGTTTGTTCACCCAGGTATACAATAGAAAGCACTCGTCTGAAAAGATTG
GGCCTTTGTTCACCCACGTCGTAGATGCTAAAGAGGTGGAGGAGTTGATCGACAAGATTAGAACCAACGT
TCAGCCCTTGATAAACGTTGAAAATTCGAATCCTTACTACGTCCCTCCATACGTACCACAGTATGCGGGT
TATCAGAATGTGCCCCAAAATAATACAGCACCCCCTATTGATGATGAAACTCACAAGCGAATGGTCGATA
ACTTTCTTAGGGACACCAGACATGGTTCGGGCGATGCACAGAAGTCCCGAAACGCAAAGCGGAACCGCTC
AAGACCCAAATCACCTGATCAAAGAAAGAGGGTCGCCCCCAAAAGGCACTGGAATGTGGAGCGTAGGTCA
GTGTCGCCTTTGCGCGATGGCGACATTTGGCAGGCGTACCGTCACATGGTAGATCTCAAGGTGCGTGAGC
TAAACGTGTCCTTCGACACATACAAATCTGATCCCGAACAGCATCCGAGTTATCAAGCTGAGTGGCAAAT
GTTTTGGAAGCGCCGCAAGGATGAGCTTATACTGGCTGGCATTAATCATCGCACGTACAACTTCCAAAAC
GAGTGGATTAATTTCTTTAATGCTCGTATCGAAGAATTGTACAGTCAAGATATTGAAAATATCAAAATAA
AGTGTCGCGAACGACTATGTCTGCCAATGACCAATAACGAATTGGAGGACGAAAAGTATCACGTTCATTT
GGACAAAACTGATGAGCCCGATGATGAGCGCAGACCGGAATCTAGCATTGAACCGCAGAAAATGTCTGTT
GATGTAGAGACTCCGGTTGAGGAGCCGCCGAATGTGATTCATGTCCTTCGTCTTTTAACTGCTTTGGAGA
ATTATCTCGGAAGTCTGGGTCCTTTTGTTACCGAGATGCTAGTAAAAGCTCTGCAATCGCAGAAGATTTG
TCCACAAAAGTTGCATACTTCAATTTTAACAGCCGAAAACTGTGCTATTTTGGAGACCGTTAAAGAAAAG
TTTACTGGTCTCTTGATCTCCCATATTTATGATCCCGCTAAAGAAAGGGCTTTGAAGAGAGCTATTAATG
ACACCGAACGGTTGCTTCAATGTGCCAGTAAACTTAACAATTCCAAAGATATAGAGCAGCTCGCTGAGAA
ACCAGAGTTGCAGATAGCCAAAAACTTACCGCATAACCTCGATAAACCATTAGATAAAACTGAGCTTGCG
GCAAAACTGGCTTCTTCATTGGTGTCCCAAGGCAAAACATCTATAAACCGAGAGGAACTTCAAAAGATAC
TTCAGGTATATACGATGATTGAGCAGAAGAAACGCCAGGACATCCCACTCTCAACCAGTTCCGTGAATTC
AGTGCCCAGCACTTCTACTAACTTGATTCCCAATTCCAATAACAATGATAATTTGTTGACACAACATTCA
TCTAGAAATTTAAACAACAATCCGACCAGTGAGTATACTGGTCAGAACTACTCCGGAAATGTGGCTCGAT
TTAACAACCAACAAAGCACTAACTTAGCTAACCCCTTCACTTCGAACGCGTATCCGACTGATCGTGGATT
TGGCGGATCCGGCGGATATAATAGTCAATTCGGCTCTAAACTACCGGCAATCAACCCAAGCAGCGTTTTG
CGAAACGATCTGACAACGTCGTCACTCTTCAACTTCAACACCAATTTGAACCCATCTTATAACAACCTTA
ACCGGAGGAATAATAATTTT
