>Addgene plasmid #39626 | KHBD00528 | addgene partial sequence | sequence record 52750 | M13-F20 5'-TGTAAAACGACGGCCAGT-3'
ATAGTGACCTGTTCGTTGCAACAAATTGATGAGCAATGCTTTTTTATAATGCCAACTTTGTACAAAAAAG
TTGGCACCATGAATACCAAAAACATTGAAAACAAACCCATGGATGGGACCAAATTTCTTGATATGTTGTC
AAAAATATCATTGGAGGAAATATTACAACTTGAATTCCGTAACAATCCAACTAGCAAATGGGAAACATTG
GTAACCCCCTCATACCCGCTTCGGAAATACAATTGTAATATTTGCCGTGTTGTTCAGTTCGGCGACAAAA
ATTTGTTTAGCCACCTTAGTGGTAAAAAACATATTGCCGTAATGAAACTCAAAGAGCAATTGCAAATAAG
AAACAAGCCCAGTGTAGCTCCACCCACAAAAAAGGGCCCTAACACCAATGCGAATAATAACAAAAACAGC
CAATCTCCTGCTGTTAAAAATTTGCCAATTATAAACAAAAATGTACCAAATCAAAATAATAATGCAAACA
CTAACGTTGTTAAGCAGGCAGCTGGAAATGAAGTTGCAAAAACACAGCCGACGCAAAATAAAAAACCTGC
AATTGGCGTTAAAACGCAAAGCACTGCTACCCCTAAGGTAGTAAATAATCCAAACACTCAAAAAAATATT
CAGAATAGCACAACAAACATTCAAAAGAATGTGCCAGAAAACAGTCCACCCAATCAAAAGAATACATCAG
TAAATAATACGCCTGTTAAGAAAAACACAGGGAATAATGCACCCGTACAAACGAGTGTTCCTATTATTGG
CGC
