[The description below was written by a language model from this plasmid's Addgene catalogue record.]
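Description:
KHBD00528 is a Gateway entry clone built in the pDONR221 backbone, carrying the open reading frame of the Drosophila melanogaster gene CG31510 (FBgn0051510). The insert is recorded as about 3.45 kb in a backbone of roughly 2.5 kb once the donor cassette has been replaced. It is a high-copy bacterial plasmid selected with kanamycin. No feature table accompanies the record, so the origin of replication and the exact recombination sites are not itemised. A clone made by Gateway recombination into a pDONR vector would normally have its insert flanked by attL sites, ready for an LR reaction into attR-containing destination vectors. M13 forward and reverse primer sites on either side of the insert are listed for sequence verification.

The plasmid has no promoter driving the insert, so it is not an expression construct. It serves as a storage and shuttle clone from which the coding sequence can be moved into expression vectors of choice. The depositor notes that the ORFs in this collection were cloned open-ended, without a stop codon. After transfer, the CG31510 coding sequence can therefore be read through into a C-terminal fusion partner supplied by the destination vector. It can also accept N-terminal fusions, but a stop codon must then be supplied downstream by the destination vector.

The clone belongs to a collection of Drosophila ORFs linked to work on automated screening of protein–DNA interactions at fly regulatory elements. This suggests use as a source of a candidate DNA-binding protein for such assays, although the record does not describe the function of CG31510 itself.
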