Addgene plasmid #39626: KHBD00528
Depositing lab: Bart Deplancke. Depositing organization: Swiss Federal Institute of Technology (EPFL). Publication: Automated protein-DNA interaction screening of Drosophila regulatory elements. Korneel Hens, Jean-Daniel Feuz, Alina Isakova, Antonina Lagovitina, Andreas Massouras, Julien Bryois, Patrick Callaerts, Susan E. Celniker, Bart Deplancke. Nat Methods. 2011 Oct 30;8(12):1065-70. 10.1038/nmeth.1763 PubMed 22037703.
Backbone
  Vector backbone: pDONR221
  Backbone manufacturer: Invitrogen
  Backbone size w/o insert (bp): 2536
  Vector type: Gateway DONR vector
Growth in bacteria
  Bacterial resistance: Kanamycin, 50 μg/mL
  Growth temperature: 37°C
  Growth strain: DH5alpha
  Copy number: High Copy
Gene/Insert
  Gene/Insert name: CG31510 (alt name: FBgn0051510)
  Species: D. melanogaster (fly)
  Insert size (bp): 3450
  Entrez Gene: CG31510 (a.k.a. Dmel_CG31510, CG10057, Dmel\CG31510)
  Promoter: none
  Cloning method: Gateway Cloning
  Sequencing primers: 5′ M13-F20; 3′ M13R
Terms and licenses: Academic/Nonprofit Terms; Industry Terms: Not Available to Industry
Depositor comments: Please note that the ORFs in this collection were cloned open-ended (without a stop codon).
How to cite: KHBD00528 was a gift from Bart Deplancke (Addgene plasmid # 39626 ; http://n2t.net/addgene:39626 ; RRID:Addgene_39626)
